>Addgene plasmid #24653 | HA SEK AL pcDNA3.1 zeo (+) - SEK1 (A-L) | depositor full sequence | sequence record 11473 | Author sequence
GACGGATCGGGAGATCTCCCGATCCCCTATGGTCGACTCTCAGTACAATCTGCTCTGATGCCGCATAGTT
AAGCCAGTATCTGCTCCCTGCTTGTGTGTTGGAGGTCGCTGAGTAGTGCGCGAGCAAAATTTAAGCTACA
ACAAGGCAAGGCTTGACCGACAATTGCATGAAGAATCTGCTTAGGGTTAGGCGTTTTGCGCTGCTTCGCG
ATGTACGGGCCAGATATACGCGTTGACATTGATTATTGACTAGTTATTAATAGTAATCAATTACGGGGTC
ATTAGTTCATAGCCCATATATGGAGTTCCGCGTTACATAACTTACGGTAAATGGCCCGCCTGGCTGACCG
CCCAACGACCCCCGCCCATTGACGTCAATAATGACGTATGTTCCCATAGTAACGCCAATAGGGACTTTCC
ATTGACGTCAATGGGTGGACTATTTACGGTAAACTGCCCACTTGGCAGTACATCAAGTGTATCATATGCC
AAGTACGCCCCCTATTGACGTCAATGACGGTAAATGGCCCGCCTGGCATTATGCCCAGTACATGACCTTA
TGGGACTTTCCTACTTGGCAGTACATCTACGTATTAGTCATCGCTATTACCATGGTGATGCGGTTTTGGC
AGTACATCAATGGGCGTGGATAGCGGTTTGACTCACGGGGATTTCCAAGTCTCCACCCCATTGACGTCAA
TGGGAGTTTGTTTTGGCACCAAAATCAACGGGACTTTCCAAAATGTCGTAACAACTCCGCCCCATTGACG
CAAATGGGCGGTAGGCGTGTACGGTGGGAGGTCTATATAAGCAGAGCTCTCTGGCTAACTAGAGAACCCA
CTGCTTACTGGCTTATCGAAATTAATACGACTCACTATAGGGAGACCCAAGCTGGCTAGCGTTTAAACTT
AAGCTTGGTACCGGGCCCCCCCTCGAGGTCGACGGTATCGATAAGCTTGATATCGAATTCCTGCAGCCCC
CATCTAGAGCCACCATGTACCCATACGATGTTCCAGATTACGCTGGAATTCGAACCATGGAGGGTAAGCG
CAAACGACTGAAGTTGAATTTTGCAAATCCACCTGTCAAATCGACAGCACGGTTTACCCTGAATCCTAAT
ACTACAGGAGTCCAGAACCCACACATAGAGAGACTGAGAACACACAGCATTGAGTCATCAGGAAAACTGA
AGATCTCCCCTGAACAACACTGGGATTTCACTGCAGAGGACTTGAAAGACCTTGGAGAAATTGGACGAGG
AGCTTATGGTTCTGTCAACAAAAGGTCCACAAACCCAAGTGGGCAGATAATGGCAGTTAAAAGAATTCGG
TCAACTGTGGATGAAAAAGAACAAAAACAACTTCTCATGGATTTGGATGTAGTAATGCGGAGTAGTGATT
GCCCATACATTGTTCAGTTCTATGGTGCACTCTTCAGAGAGGGCGACTGTTGGATCTGTATGGAGCTCAT
GTCTACCTCGTTCGATAAGTTTTACAAATATGTATATAGTGTGTTAGATGACGTTATTCCGGAAGAGATC
TTAGGCAAAATCACTTTAGCAACTGTGAAAGCACTAAACCACTTAAAGAAACTTGAAATTATTCACAGAG
ACATCAAACCTTCCAATATTCTTCTGGACAGAAGTGGAAATATAAAGCTCTGTGATTTCGGCATCAGTGG
ACAGCTTGTGGACGCTATTGCCAAGCTTAGAGATGCTGGGTGTAGGCCGTATATGGCACCTGAAAGAATA
GACCCAAGTGCATCAAGACAAGGGTATGATGTCCGCTCTGATGTCTGGAGTTTGGGGATCACATTGTACG
AGTTGGCCACACGATTTCCTTATCCAAAGTGGAATAGTGTATTTGATCAGCTAACACAAGTGGTGAAAGG
AGACCCTCCGCAGCTGAGTAATTCTGAAGAAAGGAGTTCTCCCCCCAGTTTCATCAACTTTGTCAACTTG
TGCCTTACGAAGGATGAATCCAAAAGGCCAAAGTATAAAGAGCTTCTGAAACATCCCTTTATTTTGATGT
ATGAAGAACGTACTGTAGAGGTCGCATGCTATGTTTGTAAAATCCTGGATCAGATGCCAGCCACTCCCAG
CTCGCCCATGTATGTTGACTGAGGATCCTCGAGTGGGGGGGATCCACTAGTTCTAGAGCGGCCGCTCGAG
TCTAGAGGGCCCGTTTAAACCCGCTGATCAGCCTCGACTGTGCCTTCTAGTTGCCAGCCATCTGTTGTTT
GCCCCTCCCCCGTGCCTTCCTTGACCCTGGAAGGTGCCACTCCCACTGTCCTTTCCTAATAAAATGAGGA
AATTGCATCGCATTGTCTGAGTAGGTGTCATTCTATTCTGGGGGGTGGGGTGGGGCAGGACAGCAAGGGG
GAGGATTGGGAAGACAATAGCAGGCATGCTGGGGATGCGGTGGGCTCTATGGCTTCTGAGGCGGAAAGAA
CCAGCTGGGGCTCTAGGGGGTATCCCC
[124 nt withheld, positions 2478-2601]
C
[32 nt withheld, positions 2603-2634]
CA
[57 nt withheld, positions 2637-2693]
A
[49 nt withheld, positions 2695-2743]
CCTTTGACGTTGGAGTCCACGTTCTTT
[37 nt withheld, positions 2771-2807]
ACCCTATCTCGGTCTATTCTTTTGATTTATAAGGGATTTTGGGGATTTCGGCCTATTGGTTAAAAAATGA
GCTGATTTAACAAAAATTTAACGCGAATTAATTCTGTGGAATGTGTGTCAGTTAGGGTGTGGAAAGTCCC
CAGGCTCCCCAGGCAGGCAGAAGTATGCAAAGCATGCATCTCAATTAGTCAGCAACCAGGTGTGGAAAGT
CCCCAGGCTCCCCAGCAGGCAGAAGTATGCAAAGCATGCATCTCAATTAGTCAGCAACCATAGTCCCGCC
CCTAACTCCGCCCATCCCGCCCCTAACTCCGCCCAGTTCCGCCCATTCTCCGCCCCATGGCTGACTAATT
TTTTTTATTTATGCAGAGGCCGAGGCCGCCTCTGCCTCTGAGCTATTCCAGAAGTAGTGAGGAGGCTTTT
TTGGAGGCCTAGGCTTTTGCAAAAAGCTCCCGGGAGCTTGTATATCCATTTTCGGATCTGATCAGCACGT
GTTGACAATTAATCATCGGCATAGTATATCGGCATAGTATAATACGACAAGGTGAGGAACTAAACCATGG
CCAAGTTGACCAGTGCCGTTCCGGTGCTCACCGCGCGCGACGTCGCCGGAGCGGTCGAGTTCTGGACCGA
CCGGCTCGGGTTCTCCCGGGACTTCGTGGAGGACGACTTCGCCGGTGTGGTCCGGGACGACGTGACCCTG
TTCATCAGCGCGGTCCAGGACCAGGTGGTGCCGGACAACACCCTGGCCTGGGTGTGGGTGCGCGGCCTGG
ACGAGCTGTACGCCGAGTGGTCGGAGGTCGTGTCCACGAACTTCCGGGACGCCTCCGGGCCGGCCATGAC
CGAGATCGGCGAGCAGCCGTGGGGGCGGGAGTTCGCCCTGCGCGACCCGGCCGGCAACTGCGTGCACTTC
GTGGCCGAGGAGCAGGACTGACACGTGCTACGAGATTTCGATTCCACCGCCGCCTTCTATGAAAGGTTGG
GCTTCGGAATCGTTTTCCGGGACGCCGGCTGGATGATCCTCCAGCGCGGGGATCTCATGCTGGAGTTCTT
CGCCCACCCCAACTTGTTTATTGCAGCTTATAATGGTTACAAATAAAGCAATAGCATCACAAATTTCACA
AATAAAGCATTTTTTTCACTGCATTCTAGTTGTGGTTTGTCCAAACTCATCAATGTATCTTATCATGTCT
GTATACCGTCGACCTCTAGCTAGAGCTTGGCGTAATCATGGTCATAGCTGTTTCCTGTGTGAAATTGTTA
TCCGCTCACAATTCCACACAACATACGAGCCGGAAGCATAAAGTGTAAAGCCTGGGGTGCCTAATGAGTG
AGCTAACTCACATTAATTGCGTTGCGCTCACTGCCCGCTTTCCAGTCGGGAAACCTGTCGTGCCAGCTGC
ATTAATGAATCGGCCAACGCGCGGGGAGAGGCGGTTTGCGTATTGGGCGCTCTTCCGCTTCCTCGCTCAC
TGACTCGCTGCGCTCGGTCGTTCGGCTGCGGCGAGCGGTATCAGCTCACTCAAAGGCGGTAATACGGTTA
TCCACAGAATCAGGGGATAACGCAGGAAAGAACATGTGAGCAAAAGGCCAGCAAAAGGCCAGGAACCGTA
AAAAGGCCGCGTTGCTGGCGTTTTTCCATAGGCTCCGCCCCCCTGACGAGCATCACAAAAATCGACGCTC
AAGTCAGAGGTGGCGAAACCCGACAGGACTATAAAGATACCAGGCGTTTCCCCCTGGAAGCTCCCTCGTG
CGCTCTCCTGTTCCGACCCTGCCGCTTACCGGATACCTGTCCGCCTTTCTCCCTTCGGGAAGCGTGGCGC
TTTCTCAATGCTCACGCTGTAGGTATCTCAGTTCGGTGTAGGTCGTTCGCTCCAAGCTGGGCTGTGTGCA
CGAACCCCCCGTTCAGCCCGACCGCTGCGCCTTATCCGGTAACTATCGTCTTGAGTCCAACCCGGTAAGA
CACGACTTATCGCCACTGGCAGCAGCCACTGGTAACAGGATTAGCAGAGCGAGGTATGTAGGCGGTGCTA
CAGAGTTCTTGAAGTGGTGGCCTAACTACGGCTACACTAGAAGGACAGTATTTGGTATCTGCGCTCTGCT
GAAGCCAGTTACCTTCGGAAAAAGAGTTGGTAGCTCTTGATCCGGCAAACAAACCACCGCTGGTAGCGGT
GGTTTTTTTGTTTGCAAGCAGCAGATTACGCGCAGAAAAAAAGGATCTCAAGAAGATCCTTTGATCTTTT
CTACGGGGTCTGACGCTCAGTGGAACGAAAACTCACGTTAAGGGATTTTGGTCATGAGATTATCAAAAAG
GATCTTCACCTAGATCCTTTTAAATTAAAAATGAAGTTTTAAATCAATCTAAAGTATATATGAGTAAACT
TGGTCTGACAGTTACCAATGCTTAATCAGTGAGGCACCTATCTCAGCGATCTGTCTATTTCGTTCATCCA
TAGTTGCCTGACTCCCCGTCGTGTAGATAACTACGATACGGGAGGGCTTACCATCTGGCCCCAGTGCTGC
AATGATACCGCGAGACCCACGCTCACCGGCTCCAGATTTATCAGCAATAAACCAGCCAGCCGGAAGGGCC
GAGCGCAGAAGTGGTCCTGCAACTTTATCCGCCTCCATCCAGTCTATTAATTGTTGCCGGGAAGCTAGAG
TAAGTAGTTCGCCAGTTAATAGTTTGCGCAACGTTGTTGCCATTGCTACAGGCATCGTGGTGTCACGCTC
GTCGTTTGGTATGGCTTCATTCAGCTCCGGTTCCCAACGATCAAGGCGAGTTACATGATCCCCCATGTTG
TGCAAAAAAGCGGTTAGCTCCTTCGGTCCTCCGATCGTTGTCAGAAGTAAGTTGGCCGCAGTGTTATCAC
TCATGGTTATGGCAGCACTGCATAATTCTCTTACTGTCATGCCATCCGTAAGATGCTTTTCTGTGACTGG
TGAGTACTCAACCAAGTCATTCTGAGAATAGTGTATGCGGCGACCGAGTTGCTCTTGCCCGGCGTCAATA
CGGGATAATACCGCGCCACATAGCAGAACTTTAAAAGTGCTCATCATTGGAAAACGTTCTTCGGGGCGAA
AACTCTCAAGGATCTTACCGCTGTTGAGATCCAGTTCGATGTAACCCACTCGTGCACCCAACTGATCTTC
AGCATCTTTTACTTTCACCAGCGTTTCTGGGTGAGCAAAAACAGGAAGGCAAAATGCCGCAAAAAAGGGA
ATAAGGGCGACACGGAAATGTTGAATACTCATACTCTTCCTTTTTCAATATTATTGAAGCATTTATCAGG
GTTATTGTCTCATGAGCGGATACATATTTGAATGTATTTAGAAAAATAAACAAATAGGGGTTCCGCGCAC
ATTTCCCCGAAAAGTGCCACCTGACGTC
Features (pLannotate 1.2.2; 24 found; start..end, strand, type, name):
     36..80      -  misc_feature   bom (fragment): basis of mobility region from pBR322
    235..614     +  enhancer       CMV enhancer: human cytomegalovirus immediate early enhancer
    615..818     +  promoter       CMV promoter: human cytomegalovirus (CMV) immediate early promoter
    814..847     +  LTR            5' LTR (truncated) (fragment): truncated 5' long terminal repeat (LTR) from HIV-1
    863..881     +  promoter       T7 promoter: promoter for bacteriophage T7 RNA polymerase
    917..979     -  misc_feature   MCS (fragment): pBluescript multiple cloning site
    998..1014    +  CDS            3xHA (fragment): three tandem HA epitope tags
   1013..2119    +  CDS            MAP2K4 (fragment): MP2K4_HUMAN - Also known as JNKK1, MEK4, MKK4, PRKMK4, SEK1, SERK1, SKK1. Experimental evidence at protein level: Swiss-Prot protein existence level 1. Dual specificity protein kinase which acts as an essential component of the MAP kinase signal transduction pathway. Essential component of the stress-activated protein kinase/c-Jun N-terminal kinase (SAP/JNK) signaling pathway. With MAP2K7/MKK7, is the one of the only known kinase to directly activate the stress-activated protein kinase/c-Jun N-terminal kinases MAPK8/JNK1, MAPK9/JNK2 and MAPK10/JNK3. MAP2K4/MKK4 and MAP2K7/MKK7 both activate th
   2137..2165    -  misc_feature   MCS (fragment): pBluescript multiple cloning site
   2208..2432    +  polyA_signal   bGH poly(A) signal: bovine growth hormone polyadenylation signal
   2436..2457    +  promoter       SV40 promoter (fragment): SV40 enhancer and early promoter
   2478..2906    +  rep_origin     f1 ori (sequence partly withheld): f1 bacteriophage origin of replication; arrow indicates direction of (+) strand synthesis
   2920..3250    +  promoter       SV40 promoter: SV40 enhancer and early promoter
   3298..3345    +  promoter       EM7 promoter: synthetic bacterial promoter&nbsp
   3364..3738    +  CDS            BleoR: antibiotic-binding protein; Sh ble from Streptoalloteichus hindustanus; confers resistance to bleomycin, phleomycin, and Zeocin™
   3748..3873    +  CDS            ble (fragment): BLE_KLEPN - Experimental evidence at protein level: Swiss-Prot protein existence level 1. Binding protein with a strong affinity to the bleomycin family of antibiotics. Binds to CL990; an antimitotic-antibiotic compound. From Klebsiella pneumoniae.
   3868..3989    +  polyA_signal   SV40 poly(A) signal: SV40 polyadenylation signal
   4062..4078    -  protein_bind   lac operator: The lac repressor binds to the lac operator to inhibit transcription in E. coli. This inhibition can be relieved by adding lactose or isopropyl-β-D-thiogalactopyranoside (IPTG). lac repressor encoded by lacI
   4086..4116    -  promoter       lac promoter: promoter for the E. coli lac operon
   4131..4152    -  protein_bind   CAP binding site: CAP binding activates transcription in the presence of cAMP. E. coli catabolite activator protein
   4165..4257    -  CDS            lacI (fragment): lac repressor; lacI; The lac repressor binds to the lac operator to inhibit transcription in E. coli. This inhibition can be relieved by adding lactose or isopropyl-β-D-thiogalactopyranoside (IPTG).
   4440..5028    -  rep_origin     ori: high-copy-number ColE1/pMB1/pBR322/pUC origin of replication
   5199..6059    -  CDS            AmpR: β-lactamase; bla; confers resistance to ampicillin, carbenicillin, and related antibiotics
   6060..6164    -  promoter       AmpR promoter: bla
