[The description below was written by a language model from this plasmid's Addgene catalogue record and pLannotate feature annotations shown in this document.]
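Description:
HA SEK AL pcDNA3.1 zeo (+) is a mammalian expression plasmid built on the pcDNA3.1 zeo (+) backbone that carries a mutant form of human SEK1 (MAP2K4, also called MKK4 or JNKK1). The depositor's full sequence is about 6.2 kb. It replicates in E. coli from a high-copy ColE1/pUC-type origin under ampicillin selection (AmpR with its own bla promoter), and it also contains an f1 origin for single-stranded DNA production. Selection in mammalian cells uses a Zeocin resistance cassette in which the Sh ble gene (BleoR) sits behind tandem SV40 early and bacterial EM7 promoters and is followed by an SV40 polyadenylation signal, so the marker can be expressed in both mammalian and bacterial hosts.

The insert was cloned between KpnI and NotI sites, both of which were retained. It is transcribed from the human CMV immediate-early enhancer and promoter and terminated by the bovine growth hormone poly(A) signal. A T7 promoter upstream of the insert would also allow in vitro transcription. The open reading frame begins with an N-terminal HA epitope tag for detecting or immunoprecipitating the protein; the annotation picks up only a short HA match directly adjoining the MAP2K4 coding region.

SEK1 is a dual-specificity kinase that activates the stress-activated protein kinases (SAPK/JNK). This "A-L" version carries Ser220Ala and Thr224Leu substitutions. The associated publication concerns MEKK1 phosphorylation of SEK1, which suggests these changes remove phosphoacceptor residues and yield a non-activatable mutant suited to interfering with or dissecting SAPK/JNK signalling, although the record does not state this purpose explicitly. The depositor also notes an additional alanine-to-threonine change elsewhere in the protein that does not alter function.
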