Addgene plasmid #24653: HA SEK AL pcDNA3.1 zeo (+) - SEK1 (A-L)
Depositing lab: Jim Woodgett. Depositing organization: Sinai Health System. Publication: Activation of stress-activated protein kinase by MEKK1 phosphorylation of its activator SEK1. Yan M, Dai T, Deak JC, Kyriakis JM, Zon LI, Woodgett JR, Templeton DJ. Nature. . 372(6508):798-800. 10.1038/372798a0 PubMed 7997270.
Backbone
  Vector backbone: pcDNA3.1 zeo (+)
  Backbone size w/o insert (bp): 5400
  Vector type: Mammalian Expression
  Selectable markers: Zeocin
Growth in bacteria
  Bacterial resistance: Ampicillin, 100 μg/mL
  Growth temperature: 37°C
  Growth strain: DH5alpha
  Copy number: High Copy
Gene/Insert
  Gene/Insert name: SEK1
  Species: H. sapiens (human)
  Mutation: Ser220Ala, Thr224Leu
  Entrez Gene: MAP2K4 (a.k.a. JNKK, JNKK1, MAPKK4, MEK4, MKK4, PRKMK4, SAPKK-1, SAPKK1, SEK1, SERK1, SKK1)
  Tag / fusion protein: HA (N terminal on insert)
  Cloning method: Restriction Enzyme; 5′ cloning site KpnI (not destroyed); 3′ cloning site NotI (not destroyed)
  Sequencing primers: 5′ CMV-F; 3′ BGH-rev
Terms and licenses: Academic/Nonprofit Terms; Industry Terms: Not Available to Industry
Depositor comments: Leu-Val-Asp-Ala-Ile-Ala-Lys-Leu-Arg-Asp-Ala CTTGTGGACgCTATTGCCAAGcttAGAGATGCT. There is also A->T mutation in the following sequence LMYEER*T*VEVACY that does not alter function.
How to cite: HA SEK AL pcDNA3.1 zeo (+) - SEK1 (A-L) was a gift from Jim Woodgett (Addgene plasmid # 24653 ; http://n2t.net/addgene:24653 ; RRID:Addgene_24653)
