>Addgene plasmid #24653 | HA SEK AL pcDNA3.1 zeo (+) - SEK1 (A-L) | addgene partial sequence | sequence record 30633 | 24653 with BGH-rev
TCGAGCGGCCGCTCTAGAACTAGTGGATCCCCCCCACTCGAGGATCCTCAGTCAACATACATGGGCGAGC
TGGGAGTGGCTGGCATCTGATCCAGGATTTTACAAACATAGCATGCGACCTCTACAGTACGTTCTTCATA
CATCAAAATAAAGGGATGTTTCAGAAGCTCTTTATACTTTGGCCTTTTGGATTCATCCTTCGTAAGGCAC
AAGTTGACAAAGTTGATGAAACTGGGGGAGAACTCCCTTTCTTCAGAATTACTCAGCTGCGGAGGGTCTC
CTTTCACCACTTGTGTTAGCTGATCAAATACACTATTCCACTTTGGATAAGGAAATCGGCCTGTGGCCAA
CTCGTACAATGTGATCCCCAAACTCCAGACATCAGAGCGGACATCATACCCTTGTCTTGATGCACTTGGG
TCTATTCTTTCAGGTGCCATATACGGCCTACACCCAGCATCTCTAAGCTTGGCAATAGCGTCCACAAGCT
GTCCACTGATGCCGAAATCACAGAGCTTTATATTTCCACTTCTGTCCAGAAGAATATTGGAAGGTTTGAT
GTCTCTGTGAATAATTTTCAAGTTTTCTTTTAAGTGGTTTAGTGCTTTCACAGTTGCTAAAGTGATTTTG
CCTAAGATCTCTTCCGGAATAACGTCATCTAACACACTATATACATATTTGTAAAACTTATCGAACGAGG
TAGACATGAGCTCCATACAGATCCAACAGTCGCCCTCTCTGAAGAGTGCACCATAGAACTGAACAATGTA
TGGGCAATCACTACTCCGCATTACTACATCCAAATCCATAAGAAGTTGTTTTTGTTCTTTTTCATCCACA
GTTGACCGAATTCTTTTAACTGCCATTATCTGCCCACTTGGTTTGTGGA
