>Addgene plasmid #24653 | HA SEK AL pcDNA3.1 zeo (+) - SEK1 (A-L) | addgene partial sequence | sequence record 30634 | 24653 with CMV-F
GCAGAGCTCTCTGGCTAACTAGAGAACCCACTGCTTACTGGCTTATCGAAATTAATACGACTCACTATAG
GGAGACCCAAGCTGGCTAGCGTTTAAACTTAAGCTTGGTACCGGGCCCCCCCTCGAGGTCGACGGTATCG
ATAAGCTTGATATCGAATTCCTGCAGCCCCCATCTAGAGCCACCATGTACCCATACGATGTTCCAGATTA
CGCTGGAATTCGAACCATGGAGGGTAAGCGCAAAGCACTGAAGTTGAATTTTGCAAATCCACCTGTCAAA
TCGACAGCACGGTTTACCCTGAATCCTAATACTACAGGAGTCCAGAACCCACACATAGAGAGACTGA
